Addgene plasmid #14839: pNKY51
Depositing lab: Nancy Kleckner. Depositing organization: Harvard University. Publication: A method for gene disruption that allows repeated use of URA3 selection in the construction of multiply disrupted yeast strains. Alani E, Cao L, Kleckner N. Genetics. 1987 Aug . 116(4):541-5. 10.1534/genetics.112.541.test PubMed 3305158.
Backbone
  Vector backbone: YEP24
  Backbone size w/o insert (bp): 4000
  Vector type: Yeast Expression
  Selectable markers: URA3
Growth in bacteria
  Bacterial resistance: Ampicillin, 100 μg/mL
  Growth temperature: 37°C
  Growth strain: DH5alpha
  Copy number: Unknown
Gene/Insert
  Gene/Insert name: hisG-URA3-hisG
  Insert size (bp): 3860
  Cloning method: Restriction Enzyme; 5′ cloning site BglII (not destroyed); 3′ cloning site BamHI (not destroyed)
  Sequencing primers: 5′ n/a; 3′ pBRrevBam primer
Terms and licenses: Academic/Nonprofit Terms; Industry Terms: Not Available to Industry
Depositor comments: pNKY51 (hisG direct repeats separated by URA3): pNKY5 1 was built in four steps. (1) The backbone, pNKY3 was made by deleting the 2micron DNA from YEP24 with EcoRI and by inserting a BglII linker at the remaining EcoRI site (EcoR1 site is regenerated). (2) A 1.1kb BglII-BamHI fragment of pNK294 bearing Salmonella hisG DNA was inserted into the BglII site of pNKY3 to form pNKY49. (3) The same 1.1-kb hisG fragment as in (2) was inserted at the BamHI site of pNKY49 to form pNKY50. (4) The EcoRI site at the 5’ end of URA3 in pNKY50 was destroyed by fill in and ligation reactions. The resulting plasmid, pNKY51, contains the 3.8 kb hisG-URA3-hisG fragment that can be gel isolated by a BglII and BamHI digest. Sequence deposited by author is for the hisG-URA3-hisG insert.
How to cite: pNKY51 was a gift from Nancy Kleckner (Addgene plasmid # 14839 ; http://n2t.net/addgene:14839 ; RRID:Addgene_14839)
