[The description below was written by a language model from this plasmid's Addgene catalogue record.]
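Description:
pNKY51 is a yeast gene-disruption cassette plasmid built on a derivative of YEp24 from which the 2-micron DNA was removed. Because the 2μ origin was deleted, the plasmid should not be expected to replicate autonomously in yeast, even though it is catalogued as a yeast expression vector. It serves mainly as an E. coli-propagated source of the cassette and is maintained under ampicillin selection. The backbone is listed as about 4 kb, and the copy number is recorded as unknown. The deposited sequence is stated to cover only the hisG-URA3-hisG insert, not the whole plasmid.

The payload is a roughly 3.8 kb hisG-URA3-hisG module, in which the yeast URA3 marker is flanked by two direct repeats of a 1.1 kb fragment of Salmonella hisG DNA. The construction placed one hisG copy at an introduced BglII linker site and the second at the BamHI site of the backbone. An EcoRI site at the 5′ end of URA3 was then destroyed by fill-in. The whole cassette can be released intact as a BglII–BamHI fragment, since both sites are retained.

The cassette is intended to be inserted into a cloned target gene and used to disrupt the chromosomal copy in a ura3 strain by selecting for uracil prototrophy. Recombination between the flanking hisG direct repeats later excises URA3, leaving a single hisG copy at the disrupted locus. Such Ura- derivatives are generally recovered by counter-selection with 5-fluoroorotic acid. The strain can then undergo another round of URA3-selected disruption, which allows the construction of multiply disrupted yeast strains with one marker.
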