>Addgene plasmid #14839 | pNKY51 | depositor partial sequence | sequence record 8170 | Author sequence
AGATCTTCCAGTGGTGCATGAACGCATGAGAAAGCCCCCGGAAGATCATCTTCCGGGGGCTTTTTTTTTG
GCGCGCGATACAGACCGGTTCAGACAGGATAAAGAGGAACGCAGAATGTTAGACAACACCCGCTTACGCA
TAGCTATTCAGAAATCAGGCCGTTTAAGCGATGATTCACGAGAATTGCTGGCCCGCTGCGGCATAAAAAT
TAATTTACACACTCAGCGCCTGATTGCGATGGCGGAAAACATGCCGATTGATATCCTGCGCGTGCGTGAT
GATGACATTCCGGGTCTGGTAATGGATGGCGTGGTCGATCTCGGTATTATCGGCGAAAACGTGCTGGAAG
AAGAGCTACTCAACCGCCGCGCACAGGGCGAAGATCCACGCTATTTAACCCTGCGCCGTCTTGACTTCGG
CGGCTGCCGTTTATCGCTGGCAACACCGGTTGACGAAGCCTGGGACGGCCCGGCCGCGCTGGACGGTAAA
CGTATCGCTACCTCATATCCGCACCTCCTCAAACGCTACCTCGACCAGAAAGGCGTCTCTTTTAAATCGT
GTCTGTTAAATGGTTCTGTCGAAGTCGCGCCGCGCGCGGGGCTGGCCGACGCTATCTGCGATTTGGTCTC
TACCGGCGCGACGCTTGAAGCTAACGGCCTGCGTGAAGTCGAAGTTATCTACCGCTCTAAAGCCTGTCTG
ATTCAGCGCGACGGTGAGATGGCACAGAGCAAGCAAGAGCTGATCGATAAATTGCTGACCCGTATTCAGG
GCGTGATTCAGGCGCGCGAATCGAAATACATCATGATGCACGCGCCAAGTGAACGCCTGGAAGAGGTTAT
CGCCCTGCTGCCAGGCGCCGAAAGGCCGACAATTCTGCCGCTGGCAGGCGAGCAACAGCGCGTGGCGATG
CACATGGTCAGCAGCGAAACGTTGTTCTGGGAAACCATGGAGAAACTGAAAGCGCTTGGCGCCAGCTCGA
TTCTGGTACTGCCGATCGAGAAGATGATGGAGTGATCTGACGCCTGATGGCGCTGCGCTTATCAGGCCTA
CGTAATGCGTTGATATTTTGGGTTCTGTAGGCCGGATAAGGCGGAACCCTGTGATGGAGTAAAGACCATG
AGCTTCAATACCCTGATTGACTGGAACAGCGGATCTGAATTAATTCTCATGTTTGACAGCTTATCATCGA
TAAGCTTTTCAATTCAATTCATCATTTTTTTTTTATTCTTTTTTTTGATTTCGGTTTCTTTGAAATTTTT
TTGATTCGGTAATCTCCGAACAGAAGGAAGAACGAAGGAAGGAGCACAGACTTAGATTGGTATATATACG
CATATGTAGTGTTGAAGAAACATGAAATTGCCCAGTATTCTTAACCCAACTGCACAGAACAAAAACCTGC
AGGAAACGAAGATAAATCATGTCGAAAGCTACATATAAGGAACGTGCTGCTACTCATCCTAGTCCTGTTG
CTGCCAAGCTATTTAATATCATGCACGAAAAGCAAACAAACTTGTGTGCTTCATTGGATGTTCGTACCAC
CAAGGAATTACTGGAGTTAGTTGAAGCATTAGGTCCCAAAATTTGTTTACTAAAAACACATGTGGATATC
TTGACTGATTTTTCCATGGAGGGCACAGTTAAGCCGCTAAAGGCATTATCCGCCAAGTACAATTTTTTAC
TCTTCGAAGACAGAAAATTTGCTGACATTGGTAATACAGTCAAATTGCAGTACTCTGCGGGTGTATACAG
AATAGCAGAATGGGCAGACATTACGAATGCACACGGTGTGGTGGGCCCAGGTATTGTTAGCGGTTTGAAG
CAGGCGGCAGAAGAAGTAACAAAGGAACCTAGAGGCCTTTTGATGTTAGCAGAATTGTCATGCAAGGGCT
CCCTATCTACTGGAGAATATACTAAGGGTACTGTTGACATTGCGAAGAGCGACAAAGATTTTGTTATCGG
CTTTATTGCTCAAAGAGACATGGGTGGAAGAGATGAAGGTTACGATTGGTTGATTATGACACCCGGTGTG
GGTTTAGATGACAAGGGAGACGCATTGGGTCAACAGTATAGAACCGTGGATGATGTGGTCTCTACAGGAT
CTGACATTATTATTGTTGGAAGAGGACTATTTGCAAAGGGAAGGGATGCTAAGGTAGAGGGTGAACGTTA
CAGAAAAGCAGGCTGGGAAGCATATTTGAGAAGATGCGGCCAGCAAAACTAAAAAACTGTATTATAAGTA
AATGCATGTATACTAAACTCACAAATTAGAGCTTCAATTTAATTATATCAGTTATTACCCGGGAATCTCG
GTCGTAATGATTTTTATAATGACGAAAAAAAAAAAATTGGAAAGAAAAAGCTTTAATGCGGTAGTTTATC
ACAGTTAAATTGCTAACGCAGTCAGGCACCGTGTATGAAATCTAACAATGCGCTCATCGTCATCCTCGGC
ACCGTCACCCTGGATGCTGTAGGCATAGGCTTGGTTATGCCGGTACTGCCGGGCCTCTTGCGGGATATCG
TCCATTCCGACAGCATCGCCAGTCACTATGGCGTGCTGCTAGCGCTATATGCGTTGATGCAATTTCTATG
CGCACCCGTTCTCGGAGCACTGTCCGACCGCTTTGGCCGCCGCCCAGTCCTGCTCGCTTCGCTACTTGGA
GCCACTATCGACTACGCGATCATGGCGACCACACCCGTCCTGTGGATCTTCCAGTGGTGCATGAACGCAT
GAGAAAGCCCCCGGAAGATCATCTTCCGGGGGCTTTTTTTTTGGCGCGCGATACAGACCGGTTCAGACAG
GATAAAGAGGAACGCAGAATGTTAGACAACACCCGCTTACGCATAGCTATTCAGAAATCAGGCCGTTTAA
GCGATGATTCACGAGAATTGCTGGCCCGCTGCGGCATAAAAATTAATTTACACACTCAGCGCCTGATTGC
GATGGCGGAAAACATGCCGATTGATATCCTGCGCGTGCGTGATGATGACATTCCGGGTCTGGTAATGGAT
GGCGTGGTCGATCTCGGTATTATCGGCGAAAACGTGCTGGAAGAAGAGCTACTCAACCGCCGCGCACAGG
GCGAAGATCCACGCTATTTAACCCTGCGCCGTCTTGACTTCGGCGGCTGCCGTTTATCGCTGGCAACACC
GGTTGACGAAGCCTGGGACGGCCCGGCCGCGCTGGACGGTAAACGTATCGCTACCTCATATCCGCACCTC
CTCAAACGCTACCTCGACCAGAAAGGCGTCTCTTTTAAATCGTGTCTGTTAAATGGTTCTGTCGAAGTCG
CGCCGCGCGCGGGGCTGGCCGACGCTATCTGCGATTTGGTCTCTACCGGCGCGACGCTTGAAGCTAACGG
CCTGCGTGAAGTCGAAGTTATCTACCGCTCTAAAGCCTGTCTGATTCAGCGCGACGGTGAGATGGCACAG
AGCAAGCAAGAGCTGATCGATAAATTGCTGACCCGTATTCAGGGCGTGATTCAGGCGCGCGAATCGAAAT
ACATCATGATGCACGCGCCAAGTGAACGCCTGGAAGAGGTTATCGCCCTGCTGCCAGGCGCCGAAAGGCC
GACAATTCTGCCGCTGGCAGGCGAGCAACAGCGCGTGGCGATGCACATGGTCAGCAGCGAAACGTTGTTC
TGGGAAACCATGGAGAAACTGAAAGCGCTTGGCGCCAGCTCGATTCTGGTACTGCCGATCGAGAAGATGA
TGGAGTGATCTGACGCCTGATGGCGCTGCGCTTATCAGGCCTACGTAATGCGTTGATATTTTGGGTTCTG
TAGGCCGGATAAGGCGGAACCCTGTGATGGAGTAAAGACCATGAGCTTCAATACCCTGATTGACTGGAAC
AGCGGATCC
