>Addgene plasmid #14839 | pNKY51 | addgene partial sequence | sequence record 21403 | pBRrevBam 5'-GGTGATGTCGGCGATATAGG-3'
CCGGCCACGATGCGTCCGGCGTAGAGGATCCGGCCAGATCCGGCTGTTCCAGTCAATCAGGGTATTGAAG
CTCATGGTCTTTACTCCATCACAGGGTTCCGCCTTATCCGGCCTACAGAACCCAAAATATCAACGCATTA
CGTAGGCCTGATAAGCGCAGCGCCATCAGGCGTCAGATCACTCCATCATCTTCTCGATCGGCAGTACCAG
AATCGAGCTGGCGCCAAGCGCTTTCAGTTTCTCCATGGTTTCCCAGAACAACGTTTCGCTGCTGACCATG
TGCATCGCCACGCGCTGTTGCTCGCCTGCCAGCGGCAGAATTGTCGGCCTTTCGGCGCCTGGCAGCAGGG
CGATAACCTCTTCCAGGCGTTCACTTGGCGCGTGCATCATGATGTATTTCGATTCGCGCGCCTGAATCAC
GCCCTGAATACGGGTCAGCAATTTATCGATCAGCTCTTGCTTGCTCTGTGCCATCTCACCGTCGCGCTGA
ATCAGACAGGCTTTAGAGCGGTAGATAACTTCGACTTCACGCAGGCCGTTAGCTTCAAGCGTCGCGCCGG
TAGAGACCAAATCGCAGATAGCGTCGGCCAGCCCCGCGCGCGGCGCGACTTCGACAGAACCATTTAACAG
ACACGATTTA
